>Addgene plasmid #240598 | pRK172 asyn(1-122) | addgene full sequence | sequence record 481921 | Addgene NGS Result
TAATACGACTCACTATAGGGAGACCACAACGGTTTCCCTCTAGAAATAATTTTGTTTAACTTTAAGAAGG
AGATATACATATGGATGTATTCATGAAAGGACTTTCAAAGGCCAAGGAGGGAGTTGTGGCTGCTGCTGAG
AAAACCAAACAGGGTGTGGCAGAAGCAGCAGGAAAGACAAAAGAG
[192 nt withheld, positions 186-377]
TTGGGCAAGAATGAAGAAGGAGCCCCACAGGAAGGAATTCTGGAAGATATGCCTGTGGATCCTGACAATT
GAGCTTATGAAATGCCGTGGATCCTGACAATTGAGCTTATGAAATGCCTTCTGAGGAAGGGTATCAAGAC
TATGAACCTGAAGCCTAAGAAATATCTTTGCTCCCAGTTTCTTGAGATCTGCTGACAGATGTTCCATCCA
AGCTTGAATTCCGATCCGGCTGCTAACAAAGCCCGAAAGGAAGCTGAGTTGGCTGCTGCCACCGCTGAGC
AATAACTAGCATAACCCCTTGGGGCCTCTAAACGGGTCTTGAGGGGTTTTTTGCTGAAAGGAGGAACTAT
ATCCGGATAATTCTTGAAGACGAAAGGGCCTCGTGATACGCCTATTTTTATAGGTTAATGTCATGATAAT
AATGGTTTCTTAGACGTCAGGTGGCACTTTTCGGGGAAATGTGCGCGGAACCCCTATTTGTTTATTTTTC
TAAATACATTCAAATATGTATCCGCTCATGAGACAATAACCCTGATAAATGCTTCAATAATATTGAAAAA
GGAAGAGTATGAGTATTCAACATTTCCGTGTCGCCCTTATTCCCTTTTTTGCGGCATTTTGCCTTCCTGT
TTTTGCTCACCCAGAAACGCTGGTGAAAGTAAAAGATGCTGAAGATCAGTTGGGTGCACGAGTGGGTTAC
ATCGAACTGGATCTCAACAGCGGTAAGATCCTTGAGAGTTTTCGCCCCGAAGAACGTTTTCCAATGATGA
GCACTTTTAAAGTTCTGCTATGTGGCGCGGTATTATCCCGTGTTGACGCCGGGCAAGAGCAACTCGGTCG
CCGCATACACTATTCTCAGAATGACTTGGTTGAGTACTCACCAGTCACAGAAAAGCATCTTACGGATGGC
ATGACAGTAAGAGAATTATGCAGTGCTGCCATAACCATGAGTGATAACACTGCGGCCAACTTACTTCTGA
CAACGATCGGAGGACCGAAGGAGCTAACCGCTTTTTTGCACAACATGGGGGATCATGTAACTCGCCTTGA
TCGTTGGGAACCGGAGCTGAATGAAGCCATACCAAACGACGAGCGTGACACCACGATGCCTGCAGCAATG
GCAACAACGTTGCGCAAACTATTAACTGGCGAACTACTTACTCTAGCTTCCCGGCAACAATTAATAGACT
GGATGGAGGCGGATAAAGTTGCAGGACCACTTCTGCGCTCGGCCCTTCCGGCTGGCTGGTTTATTGCTGA
TAAATCTGGAGCCGGTGAGCGTGGGTCTCGCGGTATCATTGCAGCACTGGGGCCAGATGGTAAGCCCTCC
CGTATCGTAGTTATCTACACGACGGGGAGTCAGGCAACTATGGATGAACGAAATAGACAGATCGCTGAGA
TAGGTGCCTCACTGATTAAGCATTGGTAACTGTCAGACCAAGTTTACTCATATATACTTTAGATTGATTT
AAAACTTCATTTTTAATTTAAAAGGATCTAGGTGAAGATCCTTTTTGATAATCTCATGACCAAAATCCCT
TAACGTGAGTTTTCGTTCCACTGAGCGTCAGACCCCGTAGAAAAGATCAAAGGATCTTCTTGAGATCCTT
TTTTTCTGCGCGTAATCTGCTGCTTGCAAACAAAAAAACCACCGCTACCAGCGGTGGTTTGTTTGCCGGA
TCAAGAGCTACCAACTCTTTTTCCGAAGGTAACTGGCTTCAGCAGAGCGCAGATACCAAATACTGTCCTT
CTAGTGTAGCCGTAGTTAGGCCACCACTTCAAGAACTCTGTAGCACCGCCTACATACCTCGCTCTGCTAA
TCCTGTTACCAGTGGCTGCTGCCAGTGGCGATAAGTCGTGTCTTACCGGGTTGGACTCAAGACGATAGTT
ACCGGATAAGGCGCAGCGGTCGGGCTGAACGGGGGGTTCGTGCACACAGCCCAGCTTGGAGCGAACGACC
TACACCGAACTGAGATACCTACAGCGTGAGCTATGAGAAAGCGCCACGCTTCCCGAAGGGAGAAAGGCGG
ACAGGTATCCGGTAAGCGGCAGGGTCGGAACAGGAGAGCGCACGAGGGAGCTTCCAGGGGGAAACGCCTG
GTATCTTTATAGTCCTGTCGGGTTTCGCCACCTCTGACTTGAGCGTCGATTTTTGTGATGCTCGTCAGGG
GGGCGGAGCCTATGGAAAAACGCCAGCAACGCGGCCTTTTTACGGTTCCTGGCCTTTTGCTGGCCTTTTG
CTCACATGTTCTTTCCTGCGTTATCCCCTGATTCTGTGGATAACCGTATTACCGCCTTTGAGTGAGCTGA
TACCGCTCGCCGCAGCCGAACGACCGAGCGCAGCGAGTCAGTGAGCGAGGAAGCGGAAGAGCGCCTGATG
CGGTATTTTCTCCTTACGCATCTGTGCGGTATTTCACACCGCAATGGTGCACTCTCAGTACAATCTGCTC
TGATGCCGCATAGTTAAGCCAGTATACACTCCGCTATCGCTACGTGACTGGGTCATGGCTGCGCCCCGAC
ACCCGCCAACACCCGCTGACGCGCCCTGACGGGCTTGTCTGCTCCCGGCATCCGCTTACAGACAAGCTGT
GACCGTCTCCGGGAGCTGCATGTGTCAGAGGTTTTCACCGTCATCACCGAAACGCGCGAGGCAGGATCTC
GATCCCGCGAAAT
Features (pLannotate 1.2.2; 11 found; start..end, strand, type, name):
      1..19      +  promoter       T7 promoter: promoter for bacteriophage T7 RNA polymerase
     51..73      +  RBS            RBS: efficient ribosome binding site from bacteriophage T7 gene 10 (Olins and Rangwala, 1989)
     81..464     +  CDS            SNCA (fragment) (sequence partly withheld): SYUA_HUMAN - Also known as NACP, PARK1. Experimental evidence at protein level: Swiss-Prot protein existence level 1. Neuronal protein that plays several roles in synaptic activity such as regulation of synaptic vesicle trafficking and subsequent neurotransmitter release. Participates as a monomer in synaptic vesicle exocytosis by enhancing vesicle priming, fusion and dilation of exocytotic fusion pores (PubMed:28288128, PubMed:30404828). Mechanistically, acts by increasing local Ca(2+) release from microdomains which is essential for the enhancement of ATP-induced exocytosis (PubMed:30404828)
    464..532     +  CDS            SNCA (fragment): SYUA_HUMAN - Also known as NACP, PARK1. Experimental evidence at protein level: Swiss-Prot protein existence level 1. Neuronal protein that plays several roles in synaptic activity such as regulation of synaptic vesicle trafficking and subsequent neurotransmitter release. Participates as a monomer in synaptic vesicle exocytosis by enhancing vesicle priming, fusion and dilation of exocytotic fusion pores (PubMed:28288128, PubMed:30404828). Mechanistically, acts by increasing local Ca(2+) release from microdomains which is essential for the enhancement of ATP-induced exocytosis (PubMed:30404828)
    606..655     +  CDS            SET1 (fragment): solubility-enhancement tag derived from T7 phage gene 10B
    663..710     +  terminator     T7 terminator: transcription terminator for bacteriophage T7 RNA polymerase
    841..945     +  promoter       AmpR promoter: bla
    946..1806    +  CDS            AmpR: β-lactamase; bla; confers resistance to ampicillin, carbenicillin, and related antibiotics
   1977..2565    +  rep_origin     ori: high-copy-number ColE1/pMB1/pBR322/pUC origin of replication
   2751..2890    -  misc_feature   bom: basis of mobility region from pBR322
   2992..3031    -  CDS            rop (fragment): Rop protein, which maintains plasmids at low copy number; rop
