[The description below was written by a language model from this plasmid's Addgene catalogue record and pLannotate feature annotations shown in this document.]
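Description:
pRK172 asyn(1-122) is a small (about 3.05 kb) bacterial expression plasmid built on the pRK172 backbone for overproducing a C-terminally truncated form of human alpha-synuclein (SNCA) in E. coli. It is propagated through a ColE1/pMB1-type origin and selected with ampicillin via the bla (β-lactamase) gene under its own promoter. A pBR322-derived bom (basis of mobility) region and only a short fragment of the rop gene are also annotated. The catalogue lists the plasmid as low copy, whereas the automated annotation describes the origin generically as a high-copy family member, so the record is not fully consistent on copy number.

The expression cassette is a classic T7 arrangement: a T7 promoter followed by the efficient ribosome binding site from phage T7 gene 10, the alpha-synuclein coding region, and a T7 terminator. Transcription therefore depends on a host that supplies T7 RNA polymerase. The insert is recorded as encoding residues 1–122 only. The feature table, however, shows two adjoining SNCA matches that together span more sequence than 122 codons would need, which suggests that downstream SNCA sequence is still present after the point of truncation; the record does not state how the truncation was made. A short fragment annotated as a T7 gene 10B-derived solubility tag lies just before the terminator and probably reflects residual phage-derived vector sequence rather than a fused tag. No affinity or epitope tag is recorded.

According to the associated publication title, the construct supplies recombinant truncated protein for structural studies of how Parkinson's disease-related C-terminal truncations affect alpha-synuclein fibril polymorphism.
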