Addgene plasmid #240598: pRK172 asyn(1-122)
Purpose: Overexpress truncated alpha-Synuclein protein
Depositing lab: Jennifer Lee. Depositing organization: National Heart, Lung, and Blood Institute (NHLBI). Publication: Structural Insights into alpha-Synuclein Fibril Polymorphism: Effects of Parkinson's Disease-Related C-Terminal Truncations. Ni X, McGlinchey RP, Jiang J, Lee JC. J Mol Biol. 2019 Sep 6;431(19):3913-3919. doi: 10.1016/j.jmb.2019.07.001. Epub 2019 Jul 8. PubMed 31295458.
Backbone
  Vector backbone: pRK172
  Vector type: Bacterial Expression
Growth in bacteria
  Bacterial resistance: Ampicillin, 100 μg/mL
  Growth temperature: 37°C
  Growth strain: DH5alpha
  Copy number: Low Copy
Gene/Insert
  Gene/Insert name: aSyn
  Species: H. sapiens (human)
  Mutation: aa 1-122 only
  Entrez Gene: SNCA (a.k.a. NACP, PARK1, PARK4, PD1)
  Promoter: T7
  Cloning method: Other
  Sequencing primers: 5′ T7 fwd
Terms and licenses: Academic/Nonprofit Terms; Industry Terms: Not Available to Industry
How to cite: pRK172 asyn(1-122) was a gift from Jennifer Lee (Addgene plasmid # 240598 ; http://n2t.net/addgene:240598 ; RRID:Addgene_240598)
